>Addgene plasmid #63063 | pIC79 | depositor full sequence | sequence record 104378 | Full Sequence
TAGTTATTAATAGTAATCAATTACGGGGTCATTAGTTCATAGCCCATATATGGAGTTCCGCGTTACATAA
CTTACGGTAAATGGCCCGCCTGGCTGACCGCCCAACGACCCCCGCCCATTGACGTCAATAATGACGTATG
TTCCCATAGTAACGCCAATAGGGACTTTCCATTGACGTCAATGGGTGGAGTATTTACGGTAAACTGCCCA
CTTGGCAGTACATCAAGTGTATCATATGCCAAGTACGCCCCCTATTGACGTCAATGACGGTAAATGGCCC
GCCTGGCATTATGCCCAGTACATGACCTTATGGGACTTTCCTACTTGGCAGTACATCTACGTATTAGTCA
TCGCTATTACCATGGTGATGCGGTTTTGGCAGTACATCAATGGGCGTGGATAGCGGTTTGACTCACGGGG
ATTTCCAAGTCTCCACCCCATTGACGTCAATGGGAGTTTGTTTTGGCACCAAAATCAACGGGACTTTCCA
AAATGTCGTAACAACTCCGCCCCATTGACGCAAATGGGCGGTAGGCGTGTACGGTGGGAGGTCTATATAA
GCAGAGCTGGTTTAGTGAACCGTCAGATCCGCTAGCGCTACCGGTCGCCACCATGGTGAGCAAGGGCGAG
GAGCTGTTCACCGGGGTGGTGCCCATCCTGGTCGAGCTGGACGGCGACGTAAACGGCCACAAGTTCAGCG
TGTCCGGCGAGGGCGAGGGCGATGCCACCTACGGCAAGCTGACCCTGAAGTTCATCTGCACCACCGGCAA
GCTGCCCGTGCCCTGGCCCACCCTCGTGACCACCTTCGGCTACGGCCTGCAGTGCTTCGCCCGCTACCCC
GACCACATGAAGCAGCACGACTTCTTCAAGTCCGCCATGCCCGAAGGCTACGTCCAGGAGCGCACCATCT
TCTTCAAGGACGACGGCAACTACAAGACCCGCGCCGAGGTGAAGTTCGAGGGCGACACCCTGGTGAACCG
CATCGAGCTGAAGGGCATCGACTTCAAGGAGGACGGCAACATCCTGGGGCACAAGCTGGAGTACAACTAC
AACAGCCACAACGTCTATATCATGGCCGACAAGCAGAAGAACGGCATCAAGGTGAACTTCAAGATCCGCC
ACAACATCGAGGACGGCAGCGTGCAGCTCGCCGACCACTACCAGCAGAACACCCCCATCGGCGACGGCCC
CGTGCTGCTGCCCGACAACCACTACCTGAGCTACCAGTCCGCCCTGAGCAAAGACCCCAACGAGAAGCGC
GATCACATGGTCCTGCTGGAGTTCGTGACCGCCGCCGGGATCACTCTCGGCATGGACGAGCTGTACAAGT
CCGGAGGGGATCGGTGGAGCTCCACCGGTGGCGGCCGCTCTAGAGAGAATCTTTATTTTCAGGGCGCCGC
CAAATTCAAAGAAACCGCTGCTGCTAAATTCGAACGCCAGCACATGGACAGCGGAGGTGGAGGTACTAGT
CTCGAGATGGCGGGGTTTCCTGAGTTGGTGGTCCTTGACCCTCCATGGGACAAGGAGCTCGCGGCTGGCA
CAGAGAGCCAGGCCTTGGTCTCCGCCACTCCCCGAGAAGACTTTCGGGTGCGCTGCACCTCGAAGCGGGC
TGTGACCGAAATGCTACAACTGTGCGGCCGCTTCGTGCAAAAGCTCGGGGACGCTCTGCCGGAGGAGATT
CGGGAGCCCGCTCTGCGAGATGCGCAGTGGACTTTTGAATCAGCTGTGCAAGAGAATATCAGCATTAATG
GGCAAGCATGGCAGGAAGCTTCAGATAATTGTTTTATGGATTCTGACATCAAAGTACTTGAAGATCAGTT
TGATGAAATCATAGTAGATATAGCCACAAAACGTAAGCAGTATCCCAGAAAGATCCTGGAATGTGTCATC
AAAACCATAAAAGCAAAACAAGAAATTCTGAAGCAGTACCACCCTGTTGTACATCCACTGGACCTAAAAT
ATGACCCTGATCCAGCCCCTCATATGGAAAATTTGAAATGCAGAGGGGAAACAGTAGCAAAGGAGATCAG
TGAAGCCATGAAGTCCTTGCCTGCATTAATTGAACAAGGAGAGGGATTTTCCCAAGTTCTCAGGATGCAG
CCTGTTATCCACCTCCAGAGGATTCACCAAGAAGTCTTTTCCAGTTGTCATAGGAAACCAGATGCTAAAC
CTGAGAACTTTATAACACAGATAGAAACCACACCAACAGAGACTGCTTCCAGGAAAACCTCTGACGTGGT
ACTGAAAAGAAAGCAAACTAAAGACTGCCCCCAGAGAAAATGGTATCCATTGCGGCCAAAGAAAATTAAT
CTTGATACATGAGAATTCTGCAGTCGACGGTACCGCGGGCCCGGGATCCACCGGATCTAGATAACTGATC
ATAATCAGCCATACCACATTTGTAGAGGTTTTACTTGCTTTAAAAAACCTCCCACACCTCCCCCTGAACC
TGAAACATAAAATGAATGCAATTGTTGTTGTTAACTTGTTTATTGCAGCTTATAATGGTTACAAATAAAG
CAATAGCATCACAAATTTCACAAATAAAGCATTTTTTTCACTGCATTCTAGTTGTGGTTTGTCCAAACTC
ATCAATGTATCTTAAGGCGTAAATTGTAAGCGTTAATATTTTGTTAAAATTCGCGTTAAATTTTTGTTAA
ATCAGCTCATTTTTTAACCAATAGGCCGAAATCGGCAAAATCCCTTATAAATCAAAAGAATAGACCGAGA
TAGGGT
[37 nt withheld, positions 2737-2773]
AAAGAACGTGGACTCCAACGTCAAAGG
[49 nt withheld, positions 2801-2849]
T
[91 nt withheld, positions 2851-2941]
G
[124 nt withheld, positions 2943-3066]
CAGGTGGCACTTTTCGGGGAAATGTGCGCGGAACCCCTATTTGTTTATTTTTCTAAATACATTCAAATAT
GTATCCGCTCATGAGACAATAACCCTGATAAATGCTTCAATAATATTGAAAAAGGAAGAGTCCTGAGGCG
GAAAGAACCAGCTGTGGAATGTGTGTCAGTTAGGGTGTGGAAAGTCCCCAGGCTCCCCAGCAGGCAGAAG
TATGCAAAGCATGCATCTCAATTAGTCAGCAACCAGGTGTGGAAAGTCCCCAGGCTCCCCAGCAGGCAGA
AGTATGCAAAGCATGCATCTCAATTAGTCAGCAACCATAGTCCCGCCCCTAACTCCGCCCATCCCGCCCC
TAACTCCGCCCAGTTCCGCCCATTCTCCGCCCCATGGCTGACTAATTTTTTTTATTTATGCAGAGGCCGA
GGCCGCCTCGGCCTCTGAGCTATTCCAGAAGTAGTGAGGAGGCTTTTTTGGAGGCCTAGGCTTTTGCAAA
GATCGATCAAGAGACAGGATGAGGATCGTTTCGCATGATTGAACAAGATGGATTGCACGCAGGTTCTCCG
GCCGCTTGGGTGGAGAGGCTATTCGGCTATGACTGGGCACAACAGACAATCGGCTGCTCTGATGCCGCCG
TGTTCCGGCTGTCAGCGCAGGGGCGCCCGGTTCTTTTTGTCAAGACCGACCTGTCCGGTGCCCTGAATGA
ACTGCAAGACGAGGCAGCGCGGCTATCGTGGCTGGCCACGACGGGCGTTCCTTGCGCAGCTGTGCTCGAC
GTTGTCACTGAAGCGGGAAGGGACTGGCTGCTATTGGGCGAAGTGCCGGGGCAGGATCTCCTGTCATCTC
ACCTTGCTCCTGCCGAGAAAGTATCCATCATGGCTGATGCAATGCGGCGGCTGCATACGCTTGATCCGGC
TACCTGCCCATTCGACCACCAAGCGAAACATCGCATCGAGCGAGCACGTACTCGGATGGAAGCCGGTCTT
GTCGATCAGGATGATCTGGACGAAGAGCATCAGGGGCTCGCGCCAGCCGAACTGTTCGCCAGGCTCAAGG
CGAGCATGCCCGACGGCGAGGATCTCGTCGTGACCCATGGCGATGCCTGCTTGCCGAATATCATGGTGGA
AAATGGCCGCTTTTCTGGATTCATCGACTGTGGCCGGCTGGGTGTGGCGGACCGCTATCAGGACATAGCG
TTGGCTACCCGTGATATTGCTGAAGAGCTTGGCGGCGAATGGGCTGACCGCTTCCTCGTGCTTTACGGTA
TCGCCGCTCCCGATTCGCAGCGCATCGCCTTCTATCGCCTTCTTGACGAGTTCTTCTGAGCGGGACTCTG
GGGTTCGAAATGACCGACCAAGCGACGCCCAACCTGCCATCACGAGATTTCGATTCCACCGCCGCCTTCT
ATGAAAGGTTGGGCTTCGGAATCGTTTTCCGGGACGCCGGCTGGATGATCCTCCAGCGCGGGGATCTCAT
GCTGGAGTTCTTCGCCCACCCTAGGGGGAGGCTAACTGAAACACGGAAGGAGACAATACCGGAAGGAACC
CGCGCTATGACGGCAATAAAAAGACAGAATAAAACGCACGGTGTTGGGTCGTTTGTTCATAAACGCGGGG
TTCGGTCCCAGGGCTGGCACTCTGTCGATACCCCACCGAGACCCCATTGGGGCCAATACGCCCGCGTTTC
TTCCTTTTCCCCACCCCACCCCCCAAGTTCGGGTGAAGGCCCAGGGCTCGCAGCCAACGTCGGGGCGGCA
GGCCCTGCCATAGCCTCAGGTTACTCATATATACTTTAGATTGATTTAAAACTTCATTTTTAATTTAAAA
GGATCTAGGTGAAGATCCTTTTTGATAATCTCATGACCAAAATCCCTTAACGTGAGTTTTCGTTCCACTG
AGCGTCAGACCCCGTAGAAAAGATCAAAGGATCTTCTTGAGATCCTTTTTTTCTGCGCGTAATCTGCTGC
TTGCAAACAAAAAAACCACCGCTACCAGCGGTGGTTTGTTTGCCGGATCAAGAGCTACCAACTCTTTTTC
CGAAGGTAACTGGCTTCAGCAGAGCGCAGATACCAAATACTGTCCTTCTAGTGTAGCCGTAGTTAGGCCA
CCACTTCAAGAACTCTGTAGCACCGCCTACATACCTCGCTCTGCTAATCCTGTTACCAGTGGCTGCTGCC
AGTGGCGATAAGTCGTGTCTTACCGGGTTGGACTCAAGACGATAGTTACCGGATAAGGCGCAGCGGTCGG
GCTGAACGGGGGGTTCGTGCACACAGCCCAGCTTGGAGCGAACGACCTACACCGAACTGAGATACCTACA
GCGTGAGCTATGAGAAAGCGCCACGCTTCCCGAAGGGAGAAAGGCGGACAGGTATCCGGTAAGCGGCAGG
GTCGGAACAGGAGAGCGCACGAGGGAGCTTCCAGGGGGAAACGCCTGGTATCTTTATAGTCCTGTCGGGT
TTCGCCACCTCTGACTTGAGCGTCGATTTTTGTGATGCTCGTCAGGGGGGCGGAGCCTATGGAAAAACGC
CAGCAACGCGGCCTTTTTACGGTTCCTGGCCTTTTGCTGGCCTTTTGCTCACATGTTCTTTCCTGCGTTA
TCCCCTGATTCTGTGGATAACCGTATTACCGCCATGCAT
Features (pLannotate 1.2.2; 18 found; start..end, strand, type, name):
     61..364     +  enhancer       CMV enhancer: human cytomegalovirus immediate early enhancer
    365..568     +  promoter       CMV promoter: human cytomegalovirus (CMV) immediate early promoter
    613..1329    +  CDS            EYFP: EYFP is a basic (constitutively fluorescent) green/yellow fluorescent protein published in 1996, derived from Aequorea victoria. It is reported to be a very rapidly-maturing weak dimer with high acid sensitivity.
   1356..1374    +  misc_feature   MCS (fragment): pBluescript multiple cloning site
   1375..1394    +  CDS            capTEV™ (fragment): composite tag for in vivo biotinylation, TEV protease cleavage, and 6xHis tagging
   1408..1452    +  CDS            S-Tag: affinity and epitope tag derived from pancreatic ribonuclease A
   1477..2319    +  CDS            NSL1: NSL1_HUMAN - Also known as C1orf48. Experimental evidence at protein level: Swiss-Prot protein existence level 1. Part of the MIS12 complex which is required for normal chromosome alignment and segregation and kinetochore formation during mitosis. From Homo sapiens (Human).
   2323..2359    +  misc_feature   MCS (fragment): multiple cloning site
   2376..2460    +  CDS            large T antigen (fragment): large T antigen from SV40 (simian virus 40)
   2483..2604    +  polyA_signal   SV40 poly(A) signal: SV40 polyadenylation signal
   2638..3066    -  rep_origin     f1 ori (sequence partly withheld): f1 bacteriophage origin of replication; arrow indicates direction of (+) strand synthesis
   3093..3197    +  promoter       AmpR promoter: bla
   3199..3556    +  promoter       SV40 promoter: SV40 enhancer and early promoter
   3591..4385    +  CDS            NeoR/KanR: aminoglycoside phosphotransferase from Tn5; aph(3')-II (or nptII); confers resistance to neomycin, kanamycin, and G418 (Geneticin®)
   4406..4558    +  CDS            ble (fragment): BLE_KLEPN - Experimental evidence at protein level: Swiss-Prot protein existence level 1. Binding protein with a strong affinity to the bleomycin family of antibiotics. Binds to CL990; an antimitotic-antibiotic compound. From Klebsiella pneumoniae.
   4617..4664    +  polyA_signal   HSV TK poly(A) signal: herpes simplex virus thymidine kinase polyadenylation signal (Cole and Stacy, 1985)
   4755..4771    -  polyA_signal   bGH poly(A) signal (fragment): bovine growth hormone polyadenylation signal
   4993..5581    +  rep_origin     ori: high-copy-number ColE1/pMB1/pBR322/pUC origin of replication
