[The description below was written by a language model from this plasmid's Addgene catalogue record and pLannotate feature annotations shown in this document.]
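Description:
pIC79 is a mammalian expression plasmid built on the pEYFP-C1 backbone that produces human NSL1 as an N-terminally tagged fusion for localization and affinity purification (LAP). It is maintained in E. coli through a high-copy ColE1/pUC-type origin and also carries an f1 phage origin. A single NeoR/KanR (Tn5 aminoglycoside phosphotransferase) gene provides both selections. A bacterial bla-type promoter drives it for kanamycin resistance, and the SV40 enhancer/early promoter drives it for G418 selection in mammalian cells, with an HSV TK polyadenylation signal downstream. The short ble, large T antigen, bGH poly(A) and MCS fragments called by the annotation appear to be backbone remnants rather than functional elements.

The expression cassette uses the CMV immediate-early enhancer and promoter and ends in an SV40 poly(A) signal. The open reading frame begins with a fluorescent protein, followed by a short linker, a TEV protease cleavage site (annotated as a fragment of a composite TEV tag), an S-tag, and then the NSL1 coding sequence. The insert is about 846 bp, derived from an IMAGE cDNA clone and placed between XhoI and EcoRI sites that remain intact. The stated purpose names the fluorescent protein as EGFP, whereas the backbone, tag field and sequence annotation all identify it as EYFP.

NSL1 is a subunit of the MIS12 complex, which is needed for kinetochore formation and for chromosome alignment and segregation in mitosis. The fluorescent moiety allows the fusion to be imaged in cells and can serve as a first affinity handle. TEV cleavage then releases the protein, and the S-tag permits a second capture step for isolating associated proteins. G418 selection can be used to establish stably expressing cell lines.
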