Addgene plasmid #63063: pIC79
Purpose: Mammalian expression of EGFP-TEV-S-tag hNSL1 for protein localization and affinity purification (LAP)
Depositing lab: Iain Cheeseman. Depositing organization: Whitehead Institute for Biomedical Research.
Backbone
  Vector backbone: pEYFP-C1
  Vector type: Mammalian Expression
  Selectable markers: Neomycin (select with G418)
Growth in bacteria
  Bacterial resistance: Kanamycin, 50 μg/mL
  Growth temperature: 37°C
  Growth strain: DH5alpha
  Copy number: High Copy
Gene/Insert
  Gene/Insert name: hNSL1, IMAGE clone 3997280 (alt name: DC31)
  Species: H. sapiens (human)
  Insert size (bp): 846
  Entrez Gene: NSL1 (a.k.a. C1orf48, DC8, MIS14)
  Tag / fusion protein: EYFP (N terminal on backbone); TEV-S (N terminal on insert)
  Cloning method: Restriction Enzyme; 5′ cloning site XhoI (not destroyed); 3′ cloning site EcoRI (not destroyed)
  Sequencing primers: 5′ oCB21; 3′ oCB22
Terms and licenses: Academic/Nonprofit Terms; Industry Terms: Not Available to Industry
How to cite: pIC79 was a gift from Iain Cheeseman (Addgene plasmid # 63063 ; http://n2t.net/addgene:63063 ; RRID:Addgene_63063)
