>Addgene plasmid #63063 | pIC79 | addgene partial sequence | sequence record 106986 | EGFP-C 5'-CATGGTCCTGCTGGAGTTCGTG-3'
GTCCGGAGGGGATCGGTGGAGCTCCACCGGTGGCGGCCGCTCTAGAGAGAATCTTTATTTTCAGGGCGCC
GCCAAATTCAAAGAAACCGCTGCTGCTAAATTCGAACGCCAGCACATGGACAGCGGAGGTGGAGGTACTA
GTCTCGAGATGGCGGGGTTTCCTGAGTTGGTGGTCCTTGACCCTCCATGGGACAAGGAGCTCGCGGCTGG
CACAGAGAGCCAGGCCTTGGTCTCCGCCACTCCCCGAGAAGACTTTCGGGTGCGCTGCACCTCGAAGCGG
GCTGTGACCGAAATGCTACAACTGTGCGGCCGCTTCGTGCAAAAGCTCGGGGACGCTCTGCCGGAGGAGA
TTCGGGAGCCCGCTCTGCGAGATGCGCAGTGGACTTTTGAATCAGCTGTGCAAGAGAATATCAGCATTAA
TGGGCAAGCATGGCAGGAAGCTTCAGATAATTGTTTTATGGATTCTGACATCAAAGTACTTGAAGATCAG
TTTGATGAAATCATAGTAGATATAGCCACAAAACGTAAGCAGTATCCCAGAAAGATCCTGGAATGTGTCA
TCAAAACCATAAAAGCAAAACAAGAAATTCTGAAGCAGTACCACCCTGTTGTACATCCACTGGACCTAAA
ATATGACCCTGATCCAGCCCCTCATATGGAAAATTTGAAATGCAGAGGGGAAACAGTAGCAAAGGAGATC
AGTGAAGCCATGAAGTCCTTGCCTGCATTAATTGAACAAGGAGAGGGATTTTCCCAAGTTCTCAGGATGC
AGCCTGTTAT
