>Addgene plasmid #63063 | pIC79 | addgene partial sequence | sequence record 106987 | SV40pA-R 5'-GAAATTTGTGATGCTATTGC-3'
CAACAATTGCATTCATTTTATGTTTCAGGTTCAGGGGGAGGTGTGGGAGGTTTTTTAAAGCAAGTAAAAC
CTCTACAAATGTGGTATGGCTGATTATGATCAGTTATCTAGATCCGGTGGATCCCGGGCCCGCGGTACCG
TCGACTGCAGAATTCTCATGTATCAAGATTAATTTTCTTTGGCCGCAATGGATACCATTTTCTCTGGGGG
CAGTCTTTAGTTTGCTTTCTTTTCAGTACCACGTCAGAGGTTTTCCTGGAAGCAGTCTCTGTTGGTGTGG
TTTCTATCTGTGTTATAAAGTTCTCAGGTTTAGCATCTGGTTTCCTATGACAACTGGAAAAGACTTCTTG
GTGAATCCTCTGGAGGTGGATAACAGGCTGCATCCTGAGAACTTGGGAAAATCCCTCTCCTTGTTCAATT
AATGCAGGCAAGGACTTCATGGCTTCACTGATCTCCTTTGCTACTGTTTCCCCTCTGCATTTCAAATTTT
CCATATGAGGGGCTGGATCAGGGTCATATTTTAGGTCCAGTGGATGTACAACAGGGTGGTACTGCTTCAG
AATTTCTTGTTTTGCTTTTATGGTTTTGATGACACATTCCAGGATCTTTCTGGGATACTGCTTACGTTTT
GTGGCTATATCTACTATGATTTCATCAAACTGATCTTCAAGTACTTTGATGTCAGAATCCAT
